>Addgene plasmid #13898 | pBS mPax1 (CT#1007) | addgene full sequence | sequence record 215247 | Addgene NGS Result
TTGAGATCCTTTTTTTCTGCGCGTAATCTGCTGCTTGCAAACAAAAAAACCACCGCTACCAGCGGTGGTT
TGTTTGCCGGATCAAGAGCTACCAACTCTTTTTCCGAAGGTAACTGGCTTCAGCAGAGCGCAGATACCAA
ATACTGTTCTTCTAGTGTAGCCGTAGTTAGGCCACCACTTCAAGAACTCTGTAGCACCGCCTACATACCT
CGCTCTGCTAATCCTGTTACCAGTGGCTGCTGCCAGTGGCGATAAGTCGTGTCTTACCGGGTTGGACTCA
AGACGATAGTTACCGGATAAGGCGCAGCGGTCGGGCTGAACGGGGGGTTCGTGCACACAGCCCAGCTTGG
AGCGAACGACCTACACCGAACTGAGATACCTACAGCGTGAGCTATGAGAAAGCGCCACGCTTCCCGAAGG
GAGAAAGGCGGACAGGTATCCGGTAAGCGGCAGGGTCGGAACAGGAGAGCGCACGAGGGAGCTTCCAGGG
GGAAACGCCTGGTATCTTTATAGTCCTGTCGGGTTTCGCCACCTCTGACTTGAGCGTCGATTTTTGTGAT
GCTCGTCAGGGGGGCGGAGCCTATGGAAAAACGCCAGCAACGCGGCCTTTTTACGGTTCCTGGCCTTTTG
CTGGCCTTTTGCTCACATGTTCTTTCCTGCGTTATCCCCTGATTCTGTGGATAACCGTATTACCGCCTTT
GAGTGAGCTGATACCGCTCGCCGCAGCCGAACGACCGAGCGCAGCGAGTCAGTGAGCGAGGAAGCGGAAG
AGCGCCCAATACGCAAACCGCCTCTCCCCGCGCGTTGGCCGATTCATTAATGCAGCTGGCACGACAGGTT
TCCCGACTGGAAAGCGGGCAGTGAGCGCAACGCAATTAATGTGAGTTAGCTCACTCATTAGGCACCCCAG
GCTTTACACTTTATGCTTCCGGCTCGTATGTTGTGTGGAATTGTGAGCGGATAACAATTTCACACAGGAA
ACAGCTATGACCATGATTACGCCAAGCTCGAAATTAACCCTCACTAAAGGGAACAAAAGCTGGAGCTCCA
CCGCGGTGGCGGCCGCTCTAGACTAGGAGGTCGAGGCTGGGATGGGCAGTCCGTGTAAGCTACCGAGTGC
ATCCGTGGCCTTGCCTCCCGGGCTGGGGGGCTTCCGGTCGGTCCCTTCTCGGTGTTTGAAGGTCATTGCC
GCTGCAAGCTCCCCGCCGTGCACCGCCACACCTGCTCCGTGGGGCGTCAGTGGGGGTGCCTGGGCTGGTG
GCCAGGGCGGGCCGGGAGATAGGTAGCCGGCTGCTGGAGCGCTGTATACTCCGTGCTGGTTGGAAGCCGG
GTAGGCGCAGGCAGGAAGGAAGCCTCCCACTGCGGAGAGGCTGGAAGCCGACTGAGTATATTTAATGTCT
GCCTCCAAGGCAGGTTTCTCGAGTCCATTCACTGCTGGCGAGGTGGGGAAGGCTGCACGGTTCACACCCG
CCCAGTCTTCCATCTTGGGGGAGTAGGCAGCGCCTTCGCTCCCGGCCAGGGCCCCTGTTTGCTCCATAAA
CGTCCGGATGCCCAGGATGTTGCTGACTGAATGTGCGGAGGGCCATGAACGCGGGATACTGACGTGGCCC
GCCGAGCCGGGGACCCCGGGATGAGTGCCCATCTTAGTGCCCGTGGGTGACACTGGGCTGGGGTAGGGGT
ACTGGTAGATATGATTGTAGGGCAGTGCAGGCTGCGGAGGCGGCTGCTTACTTGCTTCATATGGCCCTGG
CTGCGCCAGGCTGCCAATCTTATTTCGCAGGATGCGACTGATGGAGCTCACAGAGGGCACGTTGTACTTG
TCACAAACGCCATCAGCCAGTAGCCGGTCACGGATCTCCCAGGCAAAGATGCCAGGATCCCCCTGTTTGT
AGTCCCGGATGTGCTTCACTACATTGGGGGTGGTAACTCGAGGTTTGCTGCCCCCGATGGCCCCGGGCAG
GATGGAGCCGGTCTCGTTGTAGCGCGCCAGGATTTTGCTCACGCAGCCATGAGAGACCCGCAGTTGCCTA
CTGATGTCACAGGGTCGGATACCCAGCTGTGCTAGCTCCACGATTCGTAGGCGGATGGCATTGGGCAGGG
GACGGCCGTTGACGAACACGCCACCAAGTTGGTTCACTTCGCCGTACGTCTGCTCCATGAATTCGATATC
AAGCTTATCGATACCGTCGACCTCGAGGGGGGGCCCGGTACCCAATTCGCCCTATAGTGAGTCGTATTAC
AATTCACTGGCCGTCGTTTTACAACGTCGTGACTGGGAAAACCCTGGCGTTACCCAACTTAATCGCCTTG
CAGCACATCCCCCTTTCGCCAGCTGGCGTAATAGCGAAGAGGCCCGCACCGATCGCCCTTCCCAACAGTT
GCGCAGCCTGAATGGCGAATGGG
[124 nt withheld, positions 2404-2527]
C
[91 nt withheld, positions 2529-2619]
A
[49 nt withheld, positions 2621-2669]
CCTTTGACGTTGGAGTCCACGTTCTTT
[37 nt withheld, positions 2697-2733]
ACCCTATCTCGGTCTATTCTTTTGATTTATAAGGGATTTTGCCGATTTCGGCCTATTGGTTAAAAAATGA
GCTGATTTAACAAAAATTTAACGCGAATTTTAACAAAATATTAACGCTTACAATTTAGGTGGCACTTTTC
GGGGAAATGTGCGCGGAACCCCTATTTGTTTATTTTTCTAAATACATTCAAATATGTATCCGCTCATGAG
ACAATAACCCTGATAAATGCTTCAATAATATTGAAAAAGGAAGAGTATGAGTATTCAACATTTCCGTGTC
GCCCTTATTCCCTTTTTTGCGGCATTTTGCCTTCCTGTTTTTGCTCACCCAGAAACGCTGGTGAAAGTAA
AAGATGCTGAAGATCAGTTGGGTGCACGAGTGGGTTACATCGAACTGGATCTCAACAGCGGTAAGATCCT
TGAGAGTTTTCGCCCCGAAGAACGTTTTCCAATGATGAGCACTTTTAAAGTTCTGCTATGTGGCGCGGTA
TTATCCCGTATTGACGCCGGGCAAGAGCAACTCGGTCGCCGCATACACTATTCTCAGAATGACTTGGTTG
AGTACTCACCAGTCACAGAAAAGCATCTTACGGATGGCATGACAGTAAGAGAATTATGCAGTGCTGCCAT
AACCATGAGTGATAACACTGCGGCCAACTTACTTCTGACAACGATCGGAGGACCGAAGGAGCTAACCGCT
TTTTTGCACAACATGGGGGATCATGTAACTCGCCTTGATCGTTGGGAACCGGAGCTGAATGAAGCCATAC
CAAACGACGAGCGTGACACCACGATGCCTGTAGCAATGGCAACAACGTTGCGCAAACTATTAACTGGCGA
ACTACTTACTCTAGCTTCCCGGCAACAATTAATAGACTGGATGGAGGCGGATAAAGTTGCAGGACCACTT
CTGCGCTCGGCCCTTCCGGCTGGCTGGTTTATTGCTGATAAATCTGGAGCCGGTGAGCGTGGGTCTCGCG
GTATCATTGCAGCACTGGGGCCAGATGGTAAGCCCTCCCGTATCGTAGTTATCTACACGACGGGGAGTCA
GGCAACTATGGATGAACGAAATAGACAGATCGCTGAGATAGGTGCCTCACTGATTAAGCATTGGTAACTG
TCAGACCAAGTTTACTCATATATACTTTAGATTGATTTAAAACTTCATTTTTAATTTAAAAGGATCTAGG
TGAAGATCCTTTTTGATAATCTCATGACCAAAATCCCTTAACGTGAGTTTTCGTTCCACTGAGCGTCAGA
CCCCGTAGAAAAGATCAAAGGATCTTC
Features (pLannotate 1.2.2; 14 found; start..end, strand, type, name):
      1..589     +  rep_origin     ori: high-copy-number ColE1/pMB1/pBR322/pUC origin of replication
    772..864     +  CDS            lacI (fragment): lac repressor; lacI; The lac repressor binds to the lac operator to inhibit transcription in E. coli. This inhibition can be relieved by adding lactose or isopropyl-β-D-thiogalactopyranoside (IPTG).
    877..898     +  protein_bind   CAP binding site: CAP binding activates transcription in the presence of cAMP. E. coli catabolite activator protein
    913..943     +  promoter       lac promoter: promoter for the E. coli lac operon
    951..967     +  protein_bind   lac operator: The lac repressor binds to the lac operator to inhibit transcription in E. coli. This inhibition can be relieved by adding lactose or isopropyl-β-D-thiogalactopyranoside (IPTG). lac repressor encoded by lacI
   1012..1030    +  promoter       T3 promoter: promoter for bacteriophage T3 RNA polymerase
   1043..1072    +  misc_feature   MCS (fragment): pBluescript multiple cloning site
   1160..2158    -  CDS            PAX9: PAX9_HUMAN - Experimental evidence at protein level: Swiss-Prot protein existence level 1. Transcription factor required for normal development of thymus, parathyroid glands, ultimobranchial bodies, teeth, skeletal elements of skull and larynx as well as distal limbs. From Homo sapiens (Human).
   2159..2212    +  misc_feature   MCS (fragment): pBluescript multiple cloning site
   2221..2239    -  promoter       T7 promoter: promoter for bacteriophage T7 RNA polymerase
   2242..2399    +  CDS            lacZα (fragment): LacZα fragment of β-galactosidase; lacZ fragment
   2404..2832    +  rep_origin     f1 ori (sequence partly withheld): f1 bacteriophage origin of replication; arrow indicates direction of (+) strand synthesis
   2885..2989    +  promoter       AmpR promoter: bla
   2990..3850    +  CDS            AmpR: β-lactamase; bla; confers resistance to ampicillin, carbenicillin, and related antibiotics
