[The description below was written by a language model from this plasmid's Addgene catalogue record and pLannotate feature annotations shown in this document.]
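Description:
pBS mPax1 (CT#1007) is a pBluescript-based cloning and in vitro transcription plasmid carrying a mouse Pax1 cDNA. The catalogue lists a backbone of about 3 kb and an insert of about 1 kb, which the depositor describes as a full-length RT-PCR product cloned by restriction digestion with an intact XbaI site at the 5′ end. The sequenced record is 4,020 nt, consistent with those figures. The plasmid is propagated in E. coli from a high-copy ColE1/pUC-type origin and selected with ampicillin through the bla (β-lactamase) gene and its own promoter. An f1 phage origin is also present, which allows single-stranded DNA to be rescued with helper phage.

The insert sits in the pBluescript multiple cloning site, interrupting the lacZα region downstream of the lac promoter, operator and CAP binding site, and is flanked by opposing T3 and T7 bacteriophage promoters. The automated annotation labels the roughly 1 kb coding feature as human PAX9. This most likely reflects a best match to the closely related paired-box paralogue rather than a different insert, since the catalogue identifies the gene as mouse Pax1. That feature lies on the minus strand, the same orientation as the T7 promoter, so by the annotation T7 polymerase would produce sense transcripts and T3 polymerase antisense transcripts.

Although it is classed as a bacterial expression vector, the record gives no tag or dedicated protein expression elements. The layout instead suits making riboprobes or serving as a cDNA source. The record does not state the intended use, but the associated publication concerns somite compartments and tendon progenitors, which fits using Pax1 as a marker probe.
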