Addgene plasmid #13898: pBS mPax1 (CT#1007)
Depositing lab: Cliff Tabin. Depositing organization: Harvard Medical School. Publication: A somitic compartment of tendon progenitors. Brent AE, Schweitzer R, Tabin CJ. Cell. 2003 Apr 18. 113(2):235-48. 10.1016/S0092-8674(03)00268-X PubMed 12705871.
Backbone
  Vector backbone: pBS
  Backbone size w/o insert (bp): 3000
  Vector type: Bacterial Expression
Growth in bacteria
  Bacterial resistance: Ampicillin, 100 μg/mL
  Growth temperature: 37°C
  Growth strain: DH5alpha
  Copy number: High Copy
Gene/Insert
  Gene/Insert name: Pax1
  Species: M. musculus (mouse)
  Insert size (bp): 1000
  Entrez Gene: Pax1 (a.k.a. Pax-1, hbs, hunchback, un, undulated, wt)
  Cloning method: Restriction Enzyme; 5′ cloning site XbaI (not destroyed)
  Sequencing primers: 5′ T7; 3′ T3
Terms and licenses: Academic/Nonprofit Terms; Industry Terms: Not Available to Industry
Depositor comments: Full length RT-PCR product.
How to cite: pBS mPax1 (CT#1007) was a gift from Cliff Tabin (Addgene plasmid # 13898 ; http://n2t.net/addgene:13898 ; RRID:Addgene_13898)
