>Addgene plasmid #13898 | pBS mPax1 (CT#1007) | addgene partial sequence | sequence record 20126 | 13898 with T7
CCCCCCTCGAGGTCGACGGTATCGATAAGCTTGATATCGAATTCATGGAGCAGACGTACGGCGAAGTGAA
CCAACTTGGTGGCGTGTTCGTCAACGGCCGTCCCCTGCCCAATGCCATCCGCCTACGAATCGTGGAGCTA
GCACAGCTGGGTATCCGACCCTGTGACATCAGTAGGCAACTGCGGGTCTCTCATGGCTGCGTGAGCAAAA
TCCTGGCGCGCTACAACGAGACCGGCTCCATCCTGCCCGGGGCCATCGGGGGCAGCAAACCTCGAGTTAC
CACCCCCAATGTAGTGAAGCACATCCGGGACTACAAACAGGGGGATCCTGGCATCTTTGCCTGGGAGATC
CGTGACCGGCTACTGGCTGATGGCGTTTGTGACAAGTACAACGTGCCCTCTGTGAGCTCCATCAGTCGCA
TCCTGCGAAATAAGATTGGCAGCCTGGCGCAGCCAGGGCCATATGAAGCAAGTAAGCAGCCGCCTCCGCA
GCCTGCACTGCCCTACAATCATATCTACCAGTACCCCTACCCCAGCCCAGTGTCACCCACGGGCACTAAG
ATGGGCACTCATCCCGGGGTCCCCGGCTCGGCGGGCCACGTCAGTATCCCGCGTTCATGGCCCTCCGCAC
ATTCAGTCAGCAACATCCTGGGCATCCGGACGTTTATGGAGCAAACAGGGGCCCTGGCCGGGAGCGAAGG
CGCTGCCTACTCCCCCAAGATGGAAGACTGGGCGGGTGTGAACCGTGCAGCCTTCCCCACCTCGCCAGCA
GTGAATGGACTCGAGAAACCTGCCT
